Addgene plasmid #109395: EFS-Vector
Purpose: (Empty Backbone) AAV-CRISPR knockout plasmid for direct in vivo genome editing
Depositing lab: Sidi Chen. Depositing organization: Yale University. Publication: Mapping a functional cancer genome atlas of tumor suppressors in mouse liver using AAV-CRISPR-mediated direct in vivo screening. Wang G, Chow RD, Ye L, Guzman CD, Dai X, Dong MB, Zhang F, Sharp PA, Platt RJ, Chen S. Sci Adv. 2018 Feb 28;4(2):eaao5508. doi: 10.1126/sciadv.aao5508. eCollection 2018 Feb. aao5508 PubMed 29503867.
Backbone
  Vector backbone: pAAV
  Backbone size (bp): 6760
  Vector type: Mammalian Expression, Mouse Targeting, AAV, CRISPR, Synthetic Biology
  Promoter: EFs-NS
Growth in bacteria
  Bacterial resistance: Ampicillin, 100 μg/mL
  Growth temperature: 37°C
  Growth strain: NEB Stable
  Copy number: High Copy
Gene/Insert
  Cloning method: Restriction Enzyme
Terms and licenses: Academic/Nonprofit Terms; Industry Terms: Not Available to Industry
How to cite: EFS-Vector was a gift from Sidi Chen (Addgene plasmid # 109395 ; http://n2t.net/addgene:109395 ; RRID:Addgene_109395)
