[The description below was written by a language model from this plasmid's Addgene catalogue record and pLannotate feature annotations shown in this document.]
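Description:
EFS-Vector is an empty-backbone AAV-CRISPR plasmid built on pAAV, intended for packaging into adeno-associated virus and direct in vivo genome editing in mouse tissues. It is maintained in E. coli through a high-copy ColE1/pUC-type origin with ampicillin selection (AmpR under its own bla promoter), and it also carries an f1/M13 phage origin. The transgene cassette lies between two AAV2 inverted terminal repeats, which are the cis elements needed for replication and encapsidation of the vector genome. The depositor sequence shows both ITRs intact. The sequencing-derived record detects only short fragments of the left ITR, which probably reflects the difficulty of reading through these structured repeats but could also indicate a partial deletion.

Inside the ITRs are two tandem guide RNA units, each pairing a human U6 RNA polymerase III promoter with a Streptococcus pyogenes Cas9 gRNA scaffold. A short gap between each promoter and its scaffold is presumably where spacer sequences are inserted by restriction cloning, although the record does not name the sites or state whether either position is already filled. Downstream, the short EF-1α core promoter (EFS, listed as EFs-NS) drives firefly luciferase followed by Cre recombinase with a partial HA tag annotation, ending in a compact synthetic poly(A) signal. About 90 nucleotides separate luciferase from Cre and are unannotated, so the way the two coding regions are linked is not stated.

No Cas9 gene is present. The design therefore fits delivery into animals carrying a Cre-activatable Cas9 allele, where Cre would switch on the nuclease, the guides would direct knockout, and luciferase would permit bioluminescent tracking of transduced tissue. The associated publication used this approach for AAV-CRISPR tumor suppressor screening in mouse liver.
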