Features (pLannotate 1.2.2; 20 found; start..end, strand, type, name):
      1..141     -  repeat_region  AAV2 ITR: inverted terminal repeat of adeno-associated virus serotype 2 inverted
    156..396     +  promoter       U6 promoter: RNA polymerase III promoter for human U6 snRNA
    425..500     +  misc_RNA       gRNA scaffold: guide RNA scaffold for the Streptococcus pyogenes CRISPR/Cas9 system
    514..754     +  promoter       U6 promoter: RNA polymerase III promoter for human U6 snRNA
    781..856     +  misc_RNA       gRNA scaffold: guide RNA scaffold for the Streptococcus pyogenes CRISPR/Cas9 system
    869..885     +  CDS            small t antigen (fragment): SV40 (simian virus 40) small t antigen
    911..1122    +  promoter       EF-1α core promoter: core promoter for human elongation factor EF-1α
   1136..2785    +  CDS            luciferase: firefly luciferase; luc+; enhanced luc+ version of the luciferase gene
   2879..3904    +  CDS            cre: RECR_BPP1 - Experimental evidence at protein level: Swiss-Prot protein existence level 1. Catalyzes site-specific recombination between two 34-base- pair LOXP sites. Its role is to maintain the phage genome as a monomeric unit-copy plasmid in the lysogenic state. From Escherichia phage P1 (Bacteriophage P1).
   3905..3933    +  CDS            3xHA (fragment): three tandem HA epitope tags
   3935..3953    +  misc_feature   MCS (fragment): pBluescript multiple cloning site
   3953..4001    +  polyA_signal   poly(A) signal: synthetic polyadenylation signal
   4029..4169    +  repeat_region  AAV2 ITR: inverted terminal repeat of adeno-associated virus serotype 2 inverted
   4174..4225    -  misc_feature   bom (fragment): basis of mobility region from pBR322
   4244..4624    +  rep_origin     M13 ori (sequence partly withheld): M13 bacteriophage origin of replication; arrow indicates direction of (+) strand synthesis
   4700..4749    -  misc_feature   bom (fragment): basis of mobility region from pBR322
   4851..4886    -  CDS            rop (fragment): Rop protein, which maintains plasmids at low copy number; rop
   4981..5085    +  promoter       AmpR promoter: bla
   5086..5946    +  CDS            AmpR: β-lactamase; bla; confers resistance to ampicillin, carbenicillin, and related antibiotics
   6117..6705    +  rep_origin     ori: high-copy-number ColE1/pMB1/pBR322/pUC origin of replication
>Addgene plasmid #109395 | EFS-Vector | depositor full sequence | sequence record 206304 | EFS-Vector sequence 6766 bps
CCTGCAGGCAGCTGCGCGCTCGCTCGCTCACTGAGGCCGCCCGGGCAAAGCCCGGGCGTCGGGCGACCTT
TGGTCGCCCGGCCTCAGTGAGCGAGCGAGCGCGCAGAGAGGGAGTGGCCAACTCCATCACTAGGGGTTCC
TGCGGCCGCACGCGTGAGGGCCTATTTCCCATGATTCCTTCATATTTGCATATACGATACAAGGCTGTTA
GAGAGATAATTGGAATTAATTTGACTGTAAACACAAAGATATTAGTACAAAATACGTGACGTAGAAAGTA
ATAATTTCTTGGGTAGTTTGCAGTTTTAAAATTATGTTTTAAAATGGACTATCATATGCTTACCGTAACT
TGAAAGTATTTCGATTTCTTGGCTTTATATATCTTGTGGAAAGGACGAAACACCGTGTAATAGCTCCTGC
ATGGGTTTTAGAGCTAGAAATAGCAAGTTAAAATAAGGCTAGTCCGTTATCAACTTGAAAAAGTGGCACC
GAGTCGGTGCTTTTTTTCTAGAAGAGGGCCTATTTCCCATGATTCCTTCATATTTGCATATACGATACAA
GGCTGTTAGAGAGATAATTGGAATTAATTTGACTGTAAACACAAAGATATTAGTACAAAATACGTGACGT
AGAAAGTAATAATTTCTTGGGTAGTTTGCAGTTTTAAAATTATGTTTTAAAATGGACTATCATATGCTTA
CCGTAACTTGAAAGTATTTCGATTTCTTGGCTTTATATATCTTGTGGAAAGGACGAAACACCGGAAGAGC
GAGCTCTTCTGTTTTAGAGCTAGAAATAGCAAGTTAAAATAAGGCTAGTCCGTTATCAACTTGAAAAAGT
GGCACCGAGTCGGTGCTTTTTTGGTACCAGGTCTTGAAAGGAGTGGGAATTGGCTCCGGTGCCCGTCAGT
GGGCAGAGCGCACATCGCCCACAGTCCCCGAGAAGTTGGGGGGAGGGGTCGGCAATTGAACCGGTGCCTA
GAGAAGGTGGCGCGGGGTAAACTGGGAAAGTGATGTCGTGTACTGGCTCCGCCTTTTTCCCGAGGGTGGG
GGAGAACCGTATATAAGTGCAGTAGTCGCCGTGAACGTTCTTTTTCGCAACGGGTTTGCCGCCAGAACAC
AGGCGTACGGCCACCATGGAAGACGCCAAAAACATAAAGAAAGGCCCGGCGCCATTCTATCCGCTGGAAG
ATGGAACCGCTGGAGAGCAACTGCATAAGGCTATGAAGAGATACGCCCTGGTTCCTGGAACAATTGCTTT
TACAGATGCACATATCGAGGTGGACATCACTTACGCTGAGTACTTCGAAATGTCCGTTCGGTTGGCAGAA
GCTATGAAACGATATGGGCTGAATACAAATCACAGAATCGTCGTATGCAGTGAAAACTCTCTTCAATTCT
TTATGCCGGTGTTGGGCGCGTTATTTATCGGAGTTGCAGTTGCGCCCGCGAACGACATTTATAATGAACG
TGAATTGCTCAACAGTATGGGCATTTCGCAGCCTACCGTGGTGTTCGTTTCCAAAAAGGGGTTGCAAAAA
ATTTTGAACGTGCAAAAAAAGCTCCCAATCATCCAAAAAATTATTATCATGGATTCTAAAACGGATTACC
AGGGATTTCAGTCGATGTACACGTTCGTCACATCTCATCTACCTCCCGGTTTTAATGAATACGATTTTGT
GCCAGAGTCCTTCGATAGGGACAAGACAATTGCACTGATCATGAACTCCTCTGGATCTACTGGTCTGCCT
AAAGGTGTCGCTCTGCCTCATAGAACTGCCTGCGTGAGATTCTCGCATGCCAGAGATCCTATTTTTGGCA
ATCAAATCATTCCGGATACTGCGATTTTAAGTGTTGTTCCATTCCATCACGGTTTTGGAATGTTTACTAC
ACTCGGATATTTGATATGTGGATTTCGAGTCGTCTTAATGTATAGATTTGAAGAGGAGCTGTTTCTGAGG
AGCCTTCAGGATTACAAGATTCAAAGTGCGCTGCTGGTGCCAACCCTATTCTCCTTCTTCGCCAAAAGCA
CTCTGATTGACAAATACGATTTATCTAATTTACACGAAATTGCTTCTGGTGGCGCTCCCCTCTCTAAGGA
AGTCGGGGAAGCGGTTGCCAAGAGGTTCCATCTGCCAGGTATCAGGCAAGGATATGGGCTCACTGAGACT
ACATCAGCTATTCTGATTACACCCGAGGGGGATGATAAACCGGGCGCGGTCGGTAAAGTTGTTCCATTTT
TTGAAGCGAAGGTTGTGGATCTGGATACCGGGAAAACGCTGGGCGTTAATCAAAGAGGCGAACTGTGTGT
GAGAGGTCCTATGATTATGTCCGGTTATGTAAACAATCCGGAAGCGACCAACGCCTTGATTGACAAGGAT
GGATGGCTACATTCTGGAGACATAGCTTACTGGGACGAAGACGAACACTTCTTCATCGTTGACCGCCTGA
AGTCTCTGATTAAGTACAAAGGCTATCAGGTGGCTCCCGCTGAATTGGAATCCATCTTGCTCCAACACCC
CAACATCTTCGACGCAGGTGTCGCAGGTCTTCCCGACGATGACGCCGGTGAACTTCCCGCCGCCGTTGTT
GTTTTGGAGCACGGAAAGACGATGACGGAAAAAGAGATCGTGGATTACGTCGCCAGTCAAGTAACAACCG
CGAAAAAGTTGCGCGGAGGAGTTGTGTTTGTGGACGAAGTACCGAAAGGTCTTACCGGAAAACTCGACGC
AAGAAAAATCAGAGAGATCCTCATAAAGGCCAAGAAGGGCGGAAAGATCGCCGTGGCTAGCGGAAGCGGA
GCCACTAACTTCTCCCTGTTGAAACAAGCAGGGGATGTCGAAGAGAATCCCGGGCCACCCAAGAAGAAGA
GGAAGGTGTCCAATCTCCTGACTGTTCACCAGAACCTCCCTGCGCTGCCAGTAGATGCCACTAGCGATGA
GGTCAGGAAAAATCTCATGGATATGTTTAGGGATAGACAGGCGTTTTCTGAACACACCTGGAAAATGCTG
CTTAGCGTGTGCCGATCCTGGGCAGCCTGGTGTAAGCTGAACAATCGCAAATGGTTCCCCGCCGAGCCGG
AGGACGTGCGCGATTACCTGCTGTATCTCCAGGCAAGAGGGCTGGCTGTCAAGACTATCCAGCAGCACTT
GGGCCAACTGAATATGCTGCATCGACGCAGCGGGCTCCCCCGGCCTAGCGATTCAAACGCAGTCTCCCTT
GTTATGAGGAGAATTAGAAAGGAAAACGTAGATGCGGGTGAGAGGGCTAAGCAGGCTCTCGCTTTTGAGC
GGACTGATTTCGACCAGGTCAGATCCCTGATGGAGAACAGCGATCGGTGCCAGGACATCAGGAACCTCGC
ATTTCTGGGAATTGCATATAACACACTTCTGCGCATAGCTGAGATCGCCCGGATCAGAGTGAAAGACATC
AGTCGAACGGACGGCGGCCGGATGCTTATTCATATTGGACGCACAAAGACATTGGTCAGCACCGCTGGCG
TTGAAAAGGCCTTGTCCCTGGGCGTAACGAAGCTGGTGGAAAGATGGATCTCAGTGTCCGGCGTGGCTGA
CGACCCTAATAATTACTTGTTCTGTCGAGTGAGAAAAAACGGAGTCGCCGCGCCCTCTGCCACCAGCCAA
TTGAGTACACGGGCCCTTGAAGGGATCTTTGAGGCAACCCACCGACTCATATACGGAGCCAAGGATGACA
GTGGCCAGAGGTATCTCGCCTGGTCAGGTCATTCTGCTAGGGTGGGGGCCGCACGAGACATGGCGCGGGC
AGGAGTCTCCATACCAGAGATTATGCAAGCTGGAGGTTGGACAAATGTGAACATCGTTATGAACTATATC
CGCAATCTTGACTCTGAAACCGGGGCCATGGTGAGACTGCTCGAAGATGGTGACTACCCATACGATGTTC
CAGATTACGCTTAAGAATTCGATATCAAGCTTAATAAAAGATCTTTATTTTCATTAGATCTGTGTGTTGG
TTTTTTGTGTGGTAACCACGTGCGGACCGAGCGGCCGCAGGAACCCCTAGTGATGGAGTTGGCCACTCCC
TCTCTGCGCGCTCGCTCGCTCACTGAGGCCGGGCGACCAAAGGTCGCCCGACGCCCGGGCTTTGCCCGGG
CGGCCTCAGTGAGCGAGCGAGCGCGCAGCTGCCTGCAGGGGCGCCTGATGCGGTATTTTCTCCTTACGCA
TCTGTGCGGTATTTCACACCGCATA
[142 nt withheld, positions 4226-4367]
C
[141 nt withheld, positions 4369-4509]
CCTTTGACGTTGGAGTCCACGTTCTTT
[37 nt withheld, positions 4537-4573]
ACCCTATCTCGGGCTATTCTTTTGATTTATAAGGGATTTTGCCGATTTCGGCCTATTGGTTAAAAAATGA
GCTGATTTAACAAAAATTTAACGCGAATTTTAACAAAATATTAACGTTTACAATTTTATGGTGCACTCTC
AGTACAATCTGCTCTGATGCCGCATAGTTAAGCCAGCCCCGACACCCGCCAACACCCGCTGACGCGCCCT
GACGGGCTTGTCTGCTCCCGGCATCCGCTTACAGACAAGCTGTGACCGTCTCCGGGAGCTGCATGTGTCA
GAGGTTTTCACCGTCATCACCGAAACGCGCGAGACGAAAGGGCCTCGTGATACGCCTATTTTTATAGGTT
AATGTCATGATAATAATGGTTTCTTAGACGTCAGGTGGCACTTTTCGGGGAAATGTGCGCGGAACCCCTA
TTTGTTTATTTTTCTAAATACATTCAAATATGTATCCGCTCATGAGACAATAACCCTGATAAATGCTTCA
ATAATATTGAAAAAGGAAGAGTATGAGTATTCAACATTTCCGTGTCGCCCTTATTCCCTTTTTTGCGGCA
TTTTGCCTTCCTGTTTTTGCTCACCCAGAAACGCTGGTGAAAGTAAAAGATGCTGAAGATCAGTTGGGTG
CACGAGTGGGTTACATCGAACTGGATCTCAACAGCGGTAAGATCCTTGAGAGTTTTCGCCCCGAAGAACG
TTTTCCAATGATGAGCACTTTTAAAGTTCTGCTATGTGGCGCGGTATTATCCCGTATTGACGCCGGGCAA
GAGCAACTCGGTCGCCGCATACACTATTCTCAGAATGACTTGGTTGAGTACTCACCAGTCACAGAAAAGC
ATCTTACGGATGGCATGACAGTAAGAGAATTATGCAGTGCTGCCATAACCATGAGTGATAACACTGCGGC
CAACTTACTTCTGACAACGATCGGAGGACCGAAGGAGCTAACCGCTTTTTTGCACAACATGGGGGATCAT
GTAACTCGCCTTGATCGTTGGGAACCGGAGCTGAATGAAGCCATACCAAACGACGAGCGTGACACCACGA
TGCCTGTAGCAATGGCAACAACGTTGCGCAAACTATTAACTGGCGAACTACTTACTCTAGCTTCCCGGCA
ACAATTAATAGACTGGATGGAGGCGGATAAAGTTGCAGGACCACTTCTGCGCTCGGCCCTTCCGGCTGGC
TGGTTTATTGCTGATAAATCTGGAGCCGGTGAGCGTGGGTCTCGCGGTATCATTGCAGCACTGGGGCCAG
ATGGTAAGCCCTCCCGTATCGTAGTTATCTACACGACGGGGAGTCAGGCAACTATGGATGAACGAAATAG
ACAGATCGCTGAGATAGGTGCCTCACTGATTAAGCATTGGTAACTGTCAGACCAAGTTTACTCATATATA
CTTTAGATTGATTTAAAACTTCATTTTTAATTTAAAAGGATCTAGGTGAAGATCCTTTTTGATAATCTCA
TGACCAAAATCCCTTAACGTGAGTTTTCGTTCCACTGAGCGTCAGACCCCGTAGAAAAGATCAAAGGATC
TTCTTGAGATCCTTTTTTTCTGCGCGTAATCTGCTGCTTGCAAACAAAAAAACCACCGCTACCAGCGGTG
GTTTGTTTGCCGGATCAAGAGCTACCAACTCTTTTTCCGAAGGTAACTGGCTTCAGCAGAGCGCAGATAC
CAAATACTGTCCTTCTAGTGTAGCCGTAGTTAGGCCACCACTTCAAGAACTCTGTAGCACCGCCTACATA
CCTCGCTCTGCTAATCCTGTTACCAGTGGCTGCTGCCAGTGGCGATAAGTCGTGTCTTACCGGGTTGGAC
TCAAGACGATAGTTACCGGATAAGGCGCAGCGGTCGGGCTGAACGGGGGGTTCGTGCACACAGCCCAGCT
TGGAGCGAACGACCTACACCGAACTGAGATACCTACAGCGTGAGCTATGAGAAAGCGCCACGCTTCCCGA
AGGGAGAAAGGCGGACAGGTATCCGGTAAGCGGCAGGGTCGGAACAGGAGAGCGCACGAGGGAGCTTCCA
GGGGGAAACGCCTGGTATCTTTATAGTCCTGTCGGGTTTCGCCACCTCTGACTTGAGCGTCGATTTTTGT
GATGCTCGTCAGGGGGGCGGAGCCTATGGAAAAACGCCAGCAACGCGGCCTTTTTACGGTTCCTGGCCTT
TTGCTGGCCTTTTGCTCACATGT
