Features (pLannotate 1.2.2; 21 found; start..end, strand, type, name):
     12..39      +  repeat_region  AAV2 ITR (fragment): inverted terminal repeat of adeno-associated virus serotype 2 inverted
     68..95      +  repeat_region  AAV2 ITR (fragment): inverted terminal repeat of adeno-associated virus serotype 2 inverted
    145..385     +  promoter       U6 promoter: RNA polymerase III promoter for human U6 snRNA
    414..489     +  misc_RNA       gRNA scaffold: guide RNA scaffold for the Streptococcus pyogenes CRISPR/Cas9 system
    503..743     +  promoter       U6 promoter: RNA polymerase III promoter for human U6 snRNA
    770..845     +  misc_RNA       gRNA scaffold: guide RNA scaffold for the Streptococcus pyogenes CRISPR/Cas9 system
    858..874     +  CDS            small t antigen (fragment): SV40 (simian virus 40) small t antigen
    900..1111    +  promoter       EF-1α core promoter: core promoter for human elongation factor EF-1α
   1125..2774    +  CDS            luciferase: firefly luciferase; luc+; enhanced luc+ version of the luciferase gene
   2868..3893    +  CDS            cre: RECR_BPP1 - Experimental evidence at protein level: Swiss-Prot protein existence level 1. Catalyzes site-specific recombination between two 34-base- pair LOXP sites. Its role is to maintain the phage genome as a monomeric unit-copy plasmid in the lysogenic state. From Escherichia phage P1 (Bacteriophage P1).
   3894..3922    +  CDS            3xHA (fragment): three tandem HA epitope tags
   3924..3942    +  misc_feature   MCS (fragment): pBluescript multiple cloning site
   3942..3990    +  polyA_signal   poly(A) signal: synthetic polyadenylation signal
   4018..4158    +  repeat_region  AAV2 ITR: inverted terminal repeat of adeno-associated virus serotype 2 inverted
   4163..4214    -  misc_feature   bom (fragment): basis of mobility region from pBR322
   4233..4688    +  rep_origin     f1 ori (sequence partly withheld): f1 bacteriophage origin of replication; arrow indicates direction of (+) strand synthesis
   4689..4738    -  misc_feature   bom (fragment): basis of mobility region from pBR322
   4840..4875    -  CDS            rop (fragment): Rop protein, which maintains plasmids at low copy number; rop
   4970..5074    +  promoter       AmpR promoter: bla
   5075..5935    +  CDS            AmpR: β-lactamase; bla; confers resistance to ampicillin, carbenicillin, and related antibiotics
   6106..6694    +  rep_origin     ori: high-copy-number ColE1/pMB1/pBR322/pUC origin of replication
>Addgene plasmid #109395 | EFS-Vector | addgene full sequence | sequence record 222770 | Addgene NGS Result
CCTGCAGGCAGCTGCGCGCTCGCTCGCTCACTGAGGCCGCCCGGGCGTCGGGCGACCTTTGGTCGCCCGG
CCTCAGTGAGCGAGCGAGCGCGCAGAGAGGGAGTGGCCAACTCCATCACTAGGGGTTCCTGCGGCCGCAC
GCGTGAGGGCCTATTTCCCATGATTCCTTCATATTTGCATATACGATACAAGGCTGTTAGAGAGATAATT
GGAATTAATTTGACTGTAAACACAAAGATATTAGTACAAAATACGTGACGTAGAAAGTAATAATTTCTTG
GGTAGTTTGCAGTTTTAAAATTATGTTTTAAAATGGACTATCATATGCTTACCGTAACTTGAAAGTATTT
CGATTTCTTGGCTTTATATATCTTGTGGAAAGGACGAAACACCGTGTAATAGCTCCTGCATGGGTTTTAG
AGCTAGAAATAGCAAGTTAAAATAAGGCTAGTCCGTTATCAACTTGAAAAAGTGGCACCGAGTCGGTGCT
TTTTTTCTAGAAGAGGGCCTATTTCCCATGATTCCTTCATATTTGCATATACGATACAAGGCTGTTAGAG
AGATAATTGGAATTAATTTGACTGTAAACACAAAGATATTAGTACAAAATACGTGACGTAGAAAGTAATA
ATTTCTTGGGTAGTTTGCAGTTTTAAAATTATGTTTTAAAATGGACTATCATATGCTTACCGTAACTTGA
AAGTATTTCGATTTCTTGGCTTTATATATCTTGTGGAAAGGACGAAACACCGGAAGAGCGAGCTCTTCTG
TTTTAGAGCTAGAAATAGCAAGTTAAAATAAGGCTAGTCCGTTATCAACTTGAAAAAGTGGCACCGAGTC
GGTGCTTTTTTGGTACCAGGTCTTGAAAGGAGTGGGAATTGGCTCCGGTGCCCGTCAGTGGGCAGAGCGC
ACATCGCCCACAGTCCCCGAGAAGTTGGGGGGAGGGGTCGGCAATTGAACCGGTGCCTAGAGAAGGTGGC
GCGGGGTAAACTGGGAAAGTGATGTCGTGTACTGGCTCCGCCTTTTTCCCGAGGGTGGGGGAGAACCGTA
TATAAGTGCAGTAGTCGCCGTGAACGTTCTTTTTCGCAACGGGTTTGCCGCCAGAACACAGGCGTACGGC
CACCATGGAAGACGCCAAAAACATAAAGAAAGGCCCGGCGCCATTCTATCCGCTGGAAGATGGAACCGCT
GGAGAGCAACTGCATAAGGCTATGAAGAGATACGCCCTGGTTCCTGGAACAATTGCTTTTACAGATGCAC
ATATCGAGGTGGACATCACTTACGCTGAGTACTTCGAAATGTCCGTTCGGTTGGCAGAAGCTATGAAACG
ATATGGGCTGAATACAAATCACAGAATCGTCGTATGCAGTGAAAACTCTCTTCAATTCTTTATGCCGGTG
TTGGGCGCGTTATTTATCGGAGTTGCAGTTGCGCCCGCGAACGACATTTATAATGAACGTGAATTGCTCA
ACAGTATGGGCATTTCGCAGCCTACCGTGGTGTTCGTTTCCAAAAAGGGGTTGCAAAAAATTTTGAACGT
GCAAAAAAAGCTCCCAATCATCCAAAAAATTATTATCATGGATTCTAAAACGGATTACCAGGGATTTCAG
TCGATGTACACGTTCGTCACATCTCATCTACCTCCCGGTTTTAATGAATACGATTTTGTGCCAGAGTCCT
TCGATAGGGACAAGACAATTGCACTGATCATGAACTCCTCTGGATCTACTGGTCTGCCTAAAGGTGTCGC
TCTGCCTCATAGAACTGCCTGCGTGAGATTCTCGCATGCCAGAGATCCTATTTTTGGCAATCAAATCATT
CCGGATACTGCGATTTTAAGTGTTGTTCCATTCCATCACGGTTTTGGAATGTTTACTACACTCGGATATT
TGATATGTGGATTTCGAGTCGTCTTAATGTATAGATTTGAAGAGGAGCTGTTTCTGAGGAGCCTTCAGGA
TTACAAGATTCAAAGTGCGCTGCTGGTGCCAACCCTATTCTCCTTCTTCGCCAAAAGCACTCTGATTGAC
AAATACGATTTATCTAATTTACACGAAATTGCTTCTGGTGGCGCTCCCCTCTCTAAGGAAGTCGGGGAAG
CGGTTGCCAAGAGGTTCCATCTGCCAGGTATCAGGCAAGGATATGGGCTCACTGAGACTACATCAGCTAT
TCTGATTACACCCGAGGGGGATGATAAACCGGGCGCGGTCGGTAAAGTTGTTCCATTTTTTGAAGCGAAG
GTTGTGGATCTGGATACCGGGAAAACGCTGGGCGTTAATCAAAGAGGCGAACTGTGTGTGAGAGGTCCTA
TGATTATGTCCGGTTATGTAAACAATCCGGAAGCGACCAACGCCTTGATTGACAAGGATGGATGGCTACA
TTCTGGAGACATAGCTTACTGGGACGAAGACGAACACTTCTTCATCGTTGACCGCCTGAAGTCTCTGATT
AAGTACAAAGGCTATCAGGTGGCTCCCGCTGAATTGGAATCCATCTTGCTCCAACACCCCAACATCTTCG
ACGCAGGTGTCGCAGGTCTTCCCGACGATGACGCCGGTGAACTTCCCGCCGCCGTTGTTGTTTTGGAGCA
CGGAAAGACGATGACGGAAAAAGAGATCGTGGATTACGTCGCCAGTCAAGTAACAACCGCGAAAAAGTTG
CGCGGAGGAGTTGTGTTTGTGGACGAAGTACCGAAAGGTCTTACCGGAAAACTCGACGCAAGAAAAATCA
GAGAGATCCTCATAAAGGCCAAGAAGGGCGGAAAGATCGCCGTGGCTAGCGGAAGCGGAGCCACTAACTT
CTCCCTGTTGAAACAAGCAGGGGATGTCGAAGAGAATCCCGGGCCACCCAAGAAGAAGAGGAAGGTGTCC
AATCTCCTGACTGTTCACCAGAACCTCCCTGCGCTGCCAGTAGATGCCACTAGCGATGAGGTCAGGAAAA
ATCTCATGGATATGTTTAGGGATAGACAGGCGTTTTCTGAACACACCTGGAAAATGCTGCTTAGCGTGTG
CCGATCCTGGGCAGCCTGGTGTAAGCTGAACAATCGCAAATGGTTCCCCGCCGAGCCGGAGGACGTGCGC
GATTACCTGCTGTATCTCCAGGCAAGAGGGCTGGCTGTCAAGACTATCCAGCAGCACTTGGGCCAACTGA
ATATGCTGCATCGACGCAGCGGGCTCCCCCGGCCTAGCGATTCAAACGCAGTCTCCCTTGTTATGAGGAG
AATTAGAAAGGAAAACGTAGATGCGGGTGAGAGGGCTAAGCAGGCTCTCGCTTTTGAGCGGACTGATTTC
GACCAGGTCAGATCCCTGATGGAGAACAGCGATCGGTGCCAGGACATCAGGAACCTCGCATTTCTGGGAA
TTGCATATAACACACTTCTGCGCATAGCTGAGATCGCCCGGATCAGAGTGAAAGACATCAGTCGAACGGA
CGGCGGCCGGATGCTTATTCATATTGGACGCACAAAGACATTGGTCAGCACCGCTGGCGTTGAAAAGGCC
TTGTCCCTGGGCGTAACGAAGCTGGTGGAAAGATGGATCTCAGTGTCCGGCGTGGCTGACGACCCTAATA
ATTACTTGTTCTGTCGAGTGAGAAAAAACGGAGTCGCCGCGCCCTCTGCCACCAGCCAATTGAGTACACG
GGCCCTTGAAGGGATCTTTGAGGCAACCCACCGACTCATATACGGAGCCAAGGATGACAGTGGCCAGAGG
TATCTCGCCTGGTCAGGTCATTCTGCTAGGGTGGGGGCCGCACGAGACATGGCGCGGGCAGGAGTCTCCA
TACCAGAGATTATGCAAGCTGGAGGTTGGACAAATGTGAACATCGTTATGAACTATATCCGCAATCTTGA
CTCTGAAACCGGGGCCATGGTGAGACTGCTCGAAGATGGTGACTACCCATACGATGTTCCAGATTACGCT
TAAGAATTCGATATCAAGCTTAATAAAAGATCTTTATTTTCATTAGATCTGTGTGTTGGTTTTTTGTGTG
GTAACCACGTGCGGACCGAGCGGCCGCAGGAACCCCTAGTGATGGAGTTGGCCACTCCCTCTCTGCGCGC
TCGCTCGCTCACTGAGGCCGGGCGACCAAAGGTCGCCCGACGCCCGGGCTTTGCCCGGGCGGCCTCAGTG
AGCGAGCGAGCGCGCAGCTGCCTGCAGGGGCGCCTGATGCGGTATTTTCTCCTTACGCATCTGTGCGGTA
TTTCACACCGCATA
[95 nt withheld, positions 4215-4309]
T
[46 nt withheld, positions 4311-4356]
C
[141 nt withheld, positions 4358-4498]
CCTTTGACGTTGGAGTCCACGTTCTTT
[37 nt withheld, positions 4526-4562]
ACTCTATCTCGGGCTATTCTTTTGATTTATAAGGGATTTTGCCGATTTCGGTCTATTGGTTAAAAAATGA
GCTGATTTAACAAAAATTTAACGCGAATTTTAACAAAATATTAACGTTTACAATTTTATGGTGCACTCTC
AGTACAATCTGCTCTGATGCCGCATAGTTAAGCCAGCCCCGACACCCGCCAACACCCGCTGACGCGCCCT
GACGGGCTTGTCTGCTCCCGGCATCCGCTTACAGACAAGCTGTGACCGTCTCCGGGAGCTGCATGTGTCA
GAGGTTTTCACCGTCATCACCGAAACGCGCGAGACGAAAGGGCCTCGTGATACGCCTATTTTTATAGGTT
AATGTCATGATAATAATGGTTTCTTAGACGTCAGGTGGCACTTTTCGGGGAAATGTGCGCGGAACCCCTA
TTTGTTTATTTTTCTAAATACATTCAAATATGTATCCGCTCATGAGACAATAACCCTGATAAATGCTTCA
ATAATATTGAAAAAGGAAGAGTATGAGTATTCAACATTTCCGTGTCGCCCTTATTCCCTTTTTTGCGGCA
TTTTGCCTTCCTGTTTTTGCTCACCCAGAAACGCTGGTGAAAGTAAAAGATGCTGAAGATCAGTTGGGTG
CACGAGTGGGTTACATCGAACTGGATCTCAACAGCGGTAAGATCCTTGAGAGTTTTCGCCCCGAAGAACG
TTTTCCAATGATGAGCACTTTTAAAGTTCTGCTATGTGGCGCGGTATTATCCCGTATTGACGCCGGGCAA
GAGCAACTCGGTCGCCGCATACACTATTCTCAGAATGACTTGGTTGAGTACTCACCAGTCACAGAAAAGC
ATCTTACGGATGGCATGACAGTAAGAGAATTATGCAGTGCTGCCATAACCATGAGTGATAACACTGCGGC
CAACTTACTTCTGACAACGATCGGAGGACCGAAGGAGCTAACCGCTTTTTTGCACAACATGGGGGATCAT
GTAACTCGCCTTGATCGTTGGGAACCGGAGCTGAATGAAGCCATACCAAACGACGAGCGTGACACCACGA
TGCCTGTAGCAATGGCAACAACGTTGCGCAAACTATTAACTGGCGAACTACTTACTCTAGCTTCCCGGCA
ACAATTAATAGACTGGATGGAGGCGGATAAAGTTGCAGGACCACTTCTGCGCTCGGCCCTTCCGGCTGGC
TGGTTTATTGCTGATAAATCTGGAGCCGGTGAGCGTGGGTCTCGCGGTATCATTGCAGCACTGGGGCCAG
ATGGTAAGCCCTCCCGTATCGTAGTTATCTACACGACGGGGAGTCAGGCAACTATGGATGAACGAAATAG
ACAGATCGCTGAGATAGGTGCCTCACTGATTAAGCATTGGTAACTGTCAGACCAAGTTTACTCATATATA
CTTTAGATTGATTTAAAACTTCATTTTTAATTTAAAAGGATCTAGGTGAAGATCCTTTTTGATAATCTCA
TGACCAAAATCCCTTAACGTGAGTTTTCGTTCCACTGAGCGTCAGACCCCGTAGAAAAGATCAAAGGATC
TTCTTGAGATCCTTTTTTTCTGCGCGTAATCTGCTGCTTGCAAACAAAAAAACCACCGCTACCAGCGGTG
GTTTGTTTGCCGGATCAAGAGCTACCAACTCTTTTTCCGAAGGTAACTGGCTTCAGCAGAGCGCAGATAC
CAAATACTGTTCTTCTAGTGTAGCCGTAGTTAGGCCACCACTTCAAGAACTCTGTAGCACCGCCTACATA
CCTCGCTCTGCTAATCCTGTTACCAGTGGCTGCTGCCAGTGGCGATAAGTCGTGTCTTACCGGGTTGGAC
TCAAGACGATAGTTACCGGATAAGGCGCAGCGGTCGGGCTGAACGGGGGGTTCGTGCACACAGCCCAGCT
TGGAGCGAACGACCTACACCGAACTGAGATACCTACAGCGTGAGCTATGAGAAAGCGCCACGCTTCCCGA
AGGGAGAAAGGCGGACAGGTATCCGGTAAGCGGCAGGGTCGGAACAGGAGAGCGCACGAGGGAGCTTCCA
GGGGGAAACGCCTGGTATCTTTATAGTCCTGTCGGGTTTCGCCACCTCTGACTTGAGCGTCGATTTTTGT
GATGCTCGTCAGGGGGGCGGAGCCTATGGAAAAACGCCAGCAACGCGGCCTTTTTACGGTTCCTGGCCTT
TTGCTGGCCTTTTGCTCACATGT
